Addgene plasmid #24425: f1H (264)
Depositing lab: Steven Rosen. Depositing organization: University of California, San Francisco (UCSF). Publication: Sulf-2, a proangiogenic heparan sulfate endosulfatase, is upregulated in breast cancer. Morimoto-Tomita M, Uchimura K, Bistrup A, Lum DH, Egeblad M, Boudreau N, Werb Z, Rosen SD. Neoplasia. 2005 Nov . 7(11):1001-10. 10.1593/neo.05496 PubMed 16331886.
Backbone
  Vector backbone: pSecTag2
  Backbone manufacturer: Invitrogen
  Backbone size w/o insert (bp): 5100
  Vector type: Mammalian Expression
Growth in bacteria
  Bacterial resistance: Ampicillin, 100 μg/mL
  Growth temperature: 37°C
  Growth strain: DH5alpha
  Copy number: High Copy
Gene/Insert
  Gene/Insert name: SULF1
  Species: H. sapiens (human)
  Insert size (bp): 2600
  Mutation: 22aa N-terminal truncation
  Entrez Gene: SULF1 (a.k.a. SULF-1)
  Tag / fusion protein: FLAG (N terminal on insert); Myc (C terminal on insert); His (C terminal on insert)
  Cloning method: Restriction Enzyme; 5′ cloning site BamHI (unknown if destroyed); 3′ cloning site XhoI (unknown if destroyed)
  Sequencing primers: 5′ CMV-F, T7; 3′ BGH-rev
Terms and licenses: Academic/Nonprofit Terms; Industry Terms: Not Available to Industry
How to cite: f1H (264) was a gift from Steven Rosen (Addgene plasmid # 24425 ; http://n2t.net/addgene:24425 ; RRID:Addgene_24425)
