[The description below was written by a language model from this plasmid's Addgene catalogue record.]
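Description:
f1H (264) is a mammalian expression plasmid built on the commercial pSecTag2 backbone (about 5.1 kb without insert) and carrying a roughly 2.6 kb human SULF1 insert. It is maintained in E. coli as a high-copy plasmid under ampicillin selection. The record does not list the promoter or terminator explicitly, but the recommended sequencing primers (CMV forward, T7 and BGH reverse) are consistent with the usual pSecTag2 layout, in which a CMV promoter drives the insert and a bovine growth hormone polyadenylation signal follows it. No feature table is provided, so other backbone elements, including any mammalian selection marker, cannot be confirmed from the record.

The SULF1 coding sequence lacks its first 22 amino acids, a truncation that most likely removes the native signal peptide, although the record does not say so. This would fit the design of the pSecTag2 family, which generally supplies a vector-encoded secretion leader upstream of the cloning site to direct the protein into the secretory pathway. The insert was placed between BamHI and XhoI sites and carries a FLAG tag at its N terminus and Myc and His tags at its C terminus. These allow antibody detection from either end and metal-affinity purification. SULF1 encodes an extracellular heparan sulfate endosulfatase, and the plasmid is associated with a study of the related enzyme Sulf-2 in breast cancer and angiogenesis. Its likely use is the production of tagged, secreted human Sulf-1 in transfected mammalian cells for detection, purification and enzymatic or functional assays.
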