>Addgene plasmid #24425 | f1H (264) | addgene partial sequence | sequence record 30203 | 24425 with CMV-F
GAGCTCTCTGGCTAACTAGAGAACCCACTGCTTACTGGCTTATCGAAATTAATACGACTCACTATAGGGA
GACCCAAGCTGGCTAGCCACCATGGAGACAGACACACTCCTGCTATGGGTACTGCTGCTCTGGGTTCCAG
GTTCCACTGGTGACGCGGCCCAGCCGGCCAGGCGCGCGCGCCGTACGAAGCTTGGTACCGAGCTCGGATC
CGATTACAAGGATGACGACGATAAGCCAGCAGCATCGACTGTCAGATCCCCGAGGTTCAGAGGACGGATA
CAGCAGGAACGAAAAAACATCCGACCCAACATTATTCTTGTGCTTACCGATGATCAAGATGTGGAGCTGG
GGTCCCTGCAAGTCATGAACAAAACGAGAAAGATTATGGAACATGGGGGGGCCACCTTCATCAATGCCTT
TGTGACTACACCCATGTGCTGCCCGTCACGGTCCTCCATGCTCACCGGGAAGTATGTGCACAATCACAAT
GTCTACACCAACAACGAGAACTGCTCTTCCCCCTCGTGGCAGGCCATGCATGAGCCTCGGACTTTTGCTG
TATATCTTAACAACACTGGCTACAGAACAGCCTTTTTTGGAAAATACCTCAATGAATATAATGGCAGCTA
CATCCCCCCTGGGTGGCGAGAATGGCTTGGA
