>Addgene plasmid #24425 | f1H (264) | addgene partial sequence | sequence record 30204 | 24425 with BGH-rev
GATGATGATGATGATGGTCGACGGCGCTATTCAGATCCTCTTCTGAGATGAGTTTTTGTTCGGGCCCTCC
TCGAGAACCTTCCCATCCATCCCATAACTGTCCTCTGTGTAGGTCATAGCTTCCTCCATCTTTATTTCCA
ACATCAAGATTCTTAGGTCTTGGGTTGCACTGCTTATATCCTTGACAGCTTCTGAGCTCCATTAGTTGTA
CGTGTAGCTGATTCAAAATGCCTCGTTCTACCGTGTGCACTGTATTTGTGAGCTGATAAGGATCTGTATT
CATATCAAAATACTCCAAAAAGCCAGTAGCAAACTCACAGAAAAGAAAATTATGCGTCTCATTAACTGTA
CGCAAACACCAGTAGGTGTTATTGTTAGAACTCGTGCAAGCACAGAAAGATCCCAGGTTCCAGAACGGGG
CTGTCTGCCAGTGGTTGTTGTCATGCGTGAAGCAAGTGAGGCCAGGCAGGCTGCACTCTTCCCCCTTCCT
CTGCCGTCTCTTCTCCTTCCTCTCCTTCTTCCTCCTACGGTTGTTCTCCTTGAAAAGTTGCAGTTTGCTA
TCTACTTCCTGAGCAGCCTCCTTGAATGGGTGAAGATGGCTCTTTAATTTCTCTTGCTTTTTTNNNNCCT
TTCTCTTTATTGTAATAGCTTTGTTT
